Addgene plasmid #58171: Clover-mRuby2-Caspase
Purpose: (Empty Backbone) Localization: Cytosolic FRET, Excitation: , Emission
Depositing lab: Michael Davidson. Depositing organization: Florida State University, Tallahassee.
Backbone
  Vector backbone: Unknown
  Vector type: Mammalian Expression
  Selectable markers: Neomycin (select with G418)
  Tag / fusion protein: Clover; mRuby2-Caspase
Growth in bacteria
  Bacterial resistance: Kanamycin, 50 μg/mL
  Growth temperature: 37°C
  Growth strain: DH5alpha
  Copy number: High Copy
Gene/Insert
  Gene/Insert name: None
  Tag / fusion protein: Clover; mRuby2-Caspase
Terms and licenses: Academic/Nonprofit Terms; Industry Terms
Depositor comments: FRET Indicator - Live and Fixed Cells.
How to cite: Clover-mRuby2-Caspase was a gift from Michael Davidson (Addgene plasmid # 58171)
