[The description below was written by a language model from this plasmid's Addgene catalogue record.]
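Description:
Clover-mRuby2-Caspase is a mammalian expression plasmid encoding a cytosolic FRET indicator built from the green fluorescent protein Clover and the red fluorescent protein mRuby2. The repository lists it formally as an empty backbone with no separate gene insert; the functional content is the fluorescent protein fusion itself, recorded as "Clover; mRuby2-Caspase". Clover and mRuby2 are a well-established donor–acceptor pair for Förster resonance energy transfer. The name suggests the two fluorophores are joined through a caspase-related element, most plausibly a cleavage site whose proteolysis would separate donor from acceptor and reduce FRET. However, the record does not specify the linker, which caspase is targeted, or the order and junctions of the parts, so this remains an inference. Excitation and emission values are left blank in the entry.

The backbone is recorded as unknown, and neither the promoter driving the fusion nor the origin of replication is stated, and no feature table is available to fill in these details. The plasmid is propagated in bacteria as a high-copy construct under kanamycin selection, and it carries a neomycin resistance marker that allows G418 selection of stably transfected mammalian cells. According to the depositor's comments, the construct is intended as a FRET indicator usable in both live and fixed cells, with the probe distributed in the cytosol. This makes it suited to fluorescence imaging experiments that use FRET readouts, likely including monitoring of caspase activity during apoptosis.
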