>Addgene plasmid #58171 | Clover-mRuby2-Caspase | addgene partial sequence | sequence record 119817 | mCherry-F 5'-ccccgtaatgcagaagaaga-3'
GTATCCGCAGATGGTGGTCTGAGGGGATACACTCATATGGCACTGAAAGTTGATGGTGGTGGCCATCTGT
CTTGCTCTTTCGTAACAACTTACAGGTCAAAAAAGACCGTCGGGAACATCAAGATGCCCGGTATCCATGC
CGTTGATCACCGCCTGGAAAGGTTAGAGGAAAGTGACAATGAAATGTTCGTAGTACAACGCGAACACGCA
GTTGCCAAGTTCGCCGGGCTTGGTGGTGGGATGGACGAGCTGTACAAGTAAGGATCCACCGGATCTAGAT
AACTGATCATAATCAGCCATACCACATTTGTAGAGGTTTTACTTGCTTTAAAAAACCTCCCACACCTCCC
CCTGAACCTGAAACATAAAATGAATGCAATTGTTGTTGTTAACTTGTTTATTGCAGCTTATAATGGTTAC
AAATAAAGCAATAGCATCACAAATTTCACAAATAAAGCATTTTTTTCACTGCATTCTAGTTGTGGTTTGT
CCAAACTCATCAATGTATCTTAACGCGTAAATTGTAAGCGTTAATATTTTGTTAAAATTCGCGTTAAATT
TTTGTTAAATCAGCTCATTTTTTAACCAATAGGCCGAAATCGGCAAAATCCCTTATAAATCAAAAGAATA
GACCGAGATAGGGT
[37 nt withheld, positions 645-681]
AAAGAACGTGGACTCCAACGTCAAAGG
[49 nt withheld, positions 709-757]
TAATCAAGTTTTTTGGGGTCGAGGTGCCGTAA
