>Addgene plasmid #58171 | Clover-mRuby2-Caspase | addgene partial sequence | sequence record 119819 | MKQQH-GFP-ROMK 5'-GAA GCA GCA CGA CTT CTT CA-3'
GCACCATCTCTTTCAAGGACGACGGTACCTACAAGACCCGCGCCGAGGTGAAGTTCGAGGGCGACACCCT
GGTGAACCGCATCGAGCTGAAGGGCATCGACTTCAAGGAGGACGGCAACATCCTGGGGCACAAGCTGGAG
TACAACTTCAACAGCCACAACGTCTATATCACGGCCGACAAGCAGAAGAACGGCATCAAGGCTAACTTCA
AGATCCGCCACAACGTTGAGGACGGCAGCGTGCAGCTCGCCGACCACTACCAGCAGAACACCCCCATCGG
CGACGGCCCCGTGCTGCTGCCCGACAACCACTACCTGAGCCATCAGTCCGCCCTGAGCAAAGACCCCAAC
GAGAAGCGCGATCACATGGTCCTGCTGGAGTTCGTGACCGCCGCCGGGATCACTCTCGGCATGGACGAGC
TGTACAAGTCCGGAGGTTCTGGTTCTGATGAAGTTGATAAGCTTGGT
