>Addgene plasmid #58171 | Clover-mRuby2-Caspase | addgene partial sequence | sequence record 121705 | CMV-F 5'-CGCAAATGGGCGGTAGGCGTG-3'
GAGCTGGTTTAGTGAACCGTCAGATCCGCTAGCGCTACCGGTCGCCACCATGGTGAGCAAGGGCGAGGAG
CTGTTCACCGGGGTGGTGCCCATCCTGGTCGAGCTGGACGGCGACGTAAACGGCCACAAGTTCAGCGTCC
GCGGCGAGGGCGAGGGCGATGCCACCAACGGCAAGCTGACCCTGAAGTTCATCTGCACCACCGGCAAGCT
GCCCGTGCCCTGGCCCACCCTCGTGACCACCTTCGGCTACGGCGTGGCCTGCTTCAGCCGCTACCCCGAC
CACATGAAGCAGCACGACTTCTTCAAGTCCGCCATGCCCGAAGGCTACGTCCAGGAGCGCACCATCTCTT
TCAAGGACGACGGTACCTACAAGACCCGCGCCGAGGTGAAGTTCGAGGGCGACACCCTGGTGAACCGCAT
CGAGCTGAAGGGCATCGACTTCAAGGAGGACGGCAACATCCTGGGGCACAAGCTGGAGTACAACTTCAAC
AGCCACAACGTCTATATCACGGCCGACAAGCAGAAGAACGGCATCAAGGCTAACTTCAAGATCCGCCACA
ACGTTGAGGACGGCAGCGTGCAGCTCGCCGACCACTACCAGCAGAACACCCCCATCGGCGACGGCCCCGT
GCTGCTGCCCGACAACCACTACCTGAGCCATCAGTCCGCCCTGAGCAAAGACCCCAACGAGAAGCGCGAT
CACATGGTCCTGCTGGAGTTCGTGACCGCCGCCGGGATCACTCTCGGCATGGACGAGCTGTACAAGTCCG
GAGGTTCTGGTTCTGATGAAGTTGATAAGCTTGG
